Addgene plasmid #211941: PCR4-Hsp68::eGFP-H11
Purpose: (Empty Backbone) dual-enSERT-1 eGFP vector for site-specific integration into the H11 locus (contains hsp68 minimal promoter)
Depositing lab: Evgeny Kvon. Depositing organization: University of California, Irvine. Publication: Rapid and quantitative functional interrogation of human enhancer variant activity in live mice. Hollingsworth EW, Liu TA, Alcantara JA, Chen CX, Jacinto SH, Kvon EZ. Nat Commun. 2025 Jan 6;16(1):409. doi: 10.1038/s41467-024-55500-7. PubMed 39762235.
Backbone
  Vector backbone: PCR4-TOPO
  Backbone manufacturer: Invitrogen
  Backbone size (bp): 3956
  Vector type: Mammalian Expression, Mouse Targeting, CRISPR
  Promoter: HSP68
Growth in bacteria
  Bacterial resistance: Ampicillin and Kanamycin, 100 & 50 μg/mL
  Growth temperature: 37°C
  Growth strain: DH5alpha
  Copy number: High Copy
Gene/Insert
  Cloning method: Gibson Cloning
Terms and licenses: Academic/Nonprofit Terms; Industry Terms: Not Available to Industry
How to cite: PCR4-Hsp68::eGFP-H11 was a gift from Evgeny Kvon (Addgene plasmid # 211941 ; http://n2t.net/addgene:211941 ; RRID:Addgene_211941)
