[The description below was written by a language model from this plasmid's Addgene catalogue record and pLannotate feature annotations shown in this document.]
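Description:
PCR4-Hsp68::eGFP-H11 is an empty-backbone mouse targeting vector built on the Invitrogen PCR4-TOPO cloning plasmid. It is described as the dual-enSERT-1 eGFP vector for CRISPR-assisted, site-specific integration of enhancer-reporter transgenes into the mouse H11 safe-harbour locus. It is maintained in E. coli at high copy from a ColE1/pUC-type origin and carries both a β-lactamase gene (ampicillin resistance) and the Tn5 aminoglycoside phosphotransferase (kanamycin resistance). The other bacterial annotations are remnants of the TOPO backbone: fragments of lacZα and ccdB, the lac promoter and operator, a CAP binding site, and the T7 and T3 promoters that bracket the inserted region.

The payload lies between the T7 and T3 sites and makes up most of the 10.6 kb sequence. Its annotated core is an EGFP coding sequence followed by an SV40 polyadenylation signal. The catalogue states that EGFP is driven by the hsp68 minimal promoter, although the automated feature table does not annotate this element. A minimal promoter of this kind gives little expression alone, so fluorescence depends on a candidate enhancer cloned next to it; Gibson assembly is the listed cloning method, and no enhancer is present in this version. Upstream of the reporter, fragments matching mouse Eif4enif1 are annotated, which probably belong to a genomic homology arm for H11. The long unannotated stretch downstream of the poly(A) signal plausibly holds the other arm, though the record does not define either arm explicitly. The short 9xHis hit in that stretch is likely a chance match.

According to the associated publication title, the vector is used for rapid, quantitative testing of human enhancer variant activity in live mice.
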