Features (pLannotate 1.2.2; 21 found; start..end, strand, type, name):
     44..96      +  promoter       AmpR promoter (fragment): bla
     97..957     +  CDS            AmpR: β-lactamase; bla; confers resistance to ampicillin, carbenicillin, and related antibiotics
   1050..1109    -  promoter       AmpR promoter (fragment): bla
   1136..1186    +  misc_feature   bom (fragment): basis of mobility region from pBR322
   1207..2001    -  CDS            NeoR/KanR: aminoglycoside phosphotransferase from Tn5; aph(3')-II (or nptII); confers resistance to neomycin, kanamycin, and G418 (Geneticin®)
   2033..2302    -  CDS            tnpA (fragment): TN5P_ECOLX - Also known as tnp. Experimental evidence at protein level: Swiss-Prot protein existence level 1. Mediates transposition of transposon Tn5 by a 'cut and paste' mechanism. First, the monomeric transposase binds the 19 bp inverted DNA repeats flanking the transposon. Then, dimerization of the DNA- bound transposase creates a synaptic DNA complex. After nicking of the first DNA strand, excision of the transposon proceeds through a series of intermediates. The transposase then mediates the insertion of the transposon at a new site by strand transfer. The activity of the wild- type tran
   2350..2653    -  CDS            ccdB (fragment): CcdB, a bacterial toxin that poisons DNA gyrase; ccdB; Plasmids containing the ccdB gene cannot be propagated in standard E. coli strains.
   2663..2810    -  CDS            lacZα (fragment): LacZα fragment of β-galactosidase; lacZ fragment
   2813..2831    +  promoter       T7 promoter: promoter for bacteriophage T7 RNA polymerase
   2975..3145    +  CDS            Eif4enif1 (fragment): 4ET_MOUSE - Also known as Clast4 From Mus musculus (Mouse).
   3646..3882    +  CDS            Eif4enif1 (fragment): 4ET_MOUSE - Also known as Clast4 From Mus musculus (Mouse).
   6135..6851    +  CDS            EGFP: EGFP is a basic (constitutively fluorescent) green fluorescent protein published in 1996, derived from Aequorea victoria. It is reported to be a rapidly-maturing weak dimer with moderate acid sensitivity.
   6915..6986    +  CDS            large T antigen (fragment): large T antigen from SV40 (simian virus 40)
   7009..7143    +  polyA_signal   SV40 poly(A) signal: SV40 polyadenylation signal
   8851..8868    +  CDS            9xHis (fragment): 9xHis affinity tag
   9541..9559    -  promoter       T3 promoter: promoter for bacteriophage T3 RNA polymerase
   9604..9620    -  protein_bind   lac operator: The lac repressor binds to the lac operator to inhibit transcription in E. coli. This inhibition can be relieved by adding lactose or isopropyl-β-D-thiogalactopyranoside (IPTG). lac repressor encoded by lacI
   9628..9658    -  promoter       lac promoter: promoter for the E. coli lac operon
   9673..9694    -  protein_bind   CAP binding site: CAP binding activates transcription in the presence of cAMP. E. coli catabolite activator protein
   9707..9799    -  CDS            lacI (fragment): lac repressor; lacI; The lac repressor binds to the lac operator to inhibit transcription in E. coli. This inhibition can be relieved by adding lactose or isopropyl-β-D-thiogalactopyranoside (IPTG).
   9982..10570   -  rep_origin     ori: high-copy-number ColE1/pMB1/pBR322/pUC origin of replication
>Addgene plasmid #211941 | PCR4-Hsp68::eGFP-H11 | addgene full sequence | sequence record 433367 | Addgene NGS Result
TCTGACGCTCAGTGGAACGAAAACTCACGTTAAGGGATTTTGGTCATGAGACAATAACCCTGATAAATGC
TTCAATAATATTGAAAAAGGAAGAGTATGAGTATTCAACATTTCCGTGTCGCCCTTATTCCCTTTTTTGC
GGCATTTTGCCTTCCTGTTTTTGCTCACCCAGAAACGCTGGTGAAAGTAAAAGATGCTGAAGATCAGTTG
GGTGCACGAGTGGGTTACATCGAACTGGATCTCAACAGCGGTAAGATCCTTGAGAGTTTTCGCCCCGAAG
AACGTTTTCCAATGATGAGCACTTTTAAAGTTCTGCTATGTGGCGCGGTATTATCCCGTATTGACGCCGG
GCAAGAGCAACTCGGTCGCCGCATACACTATTCTCAGAATGACTTGGTTGAGTACTCACCAGTCACAGAA
AAGCATCTTACGGATGGCATGACAGTAAGAGAATTATGCAGTGCTGCCATAACCATGAGTGATAACACTG
CGGCCAACTTACTTCTGACAACGATCGGAGGACCGAAGGAGCTAACCGCTTTTTTGCACAACATGGGGGA
TCATGTAACTCGCCTTGATCGTTGGGAACCGGAGCTGAATGAAGCCATACCAAACGACGAGCGTGACACC
ACGATGCCTGTAGCAATGGCAACAACGTTGCGCAAACTATTAACTGGCGAACTACTTACTCTAGCTTCCC
GGCAACAATTAATAGACTGGATGGAGGCGGATAAAGTTGCAGGACCACTTCTGCGCTCGGCCCTTCCGGC
TGGCTGGTTTATTGCTGATAAATCTGGAGCCGGTGAGCGTGGGTCTCGCGGTATCATTGCAGCACTGGGG
CCAGATGGTAAGCCCTCCCGTATCGTAGTTATCTACACGACGGGGAGTCAGGCAACTATGGATGAACGAA
ATAGACAGATCGCTGAGATAGGTGCCTCACTGATTAAGCATTGGTAACTGTCAGACCAAGTTTACTCATA
TATACTTTAGATTGATTTAAAACTTCATTTTTAATTTAAAAGGATCTAGGTGAAGATCCTTTTTGATAAT
CTCATGAGCGGATACATATTTGAATGTATTTAGAAAAATAAACAAATAGGGGTTCCGCGCACATTTCCCC
GAAAAGTGCCACCTGATGCGGTGTGAAATACCGCACAGATGCGTAAGGAGAAAATACCGCATCAGGAAAT
TGTAAGCGTTAATAATTCAGAAGAACTCGTCAAGAAGGCGATAGAAGGCGATGCGCTGCGAATCGGGAGC
GGCGATACCGTAAAGCACGAGGAAGCGGTCAGCCCATTCGCCGCCAAGCTCTTCAGCAATATCACGGGTA
GCCAACGCTATGTCCTGATAGCGGTCCGCCACACCCAGCCGGCCACAGTCGATGAATCCAGAAAAGCGGC
CATTTTCCACCATGATATTCGGCAAGCAGGCATCGCCATGGGTCACGACGAGATCCTCGCCGTCGGGCAT
GCTCGCCTTGAGCCTGGCGAACAGTTCGGCTGGCGCGAGCCCCTGATGCTCTTCGTCCAGATCATCCTGA
TCGACAAGACCGGCTTCCATCCGAGTACGTGCTCGCTCGATGCGATGTTTCGCTTGGTGGTCGAATGGGC
AGGTAGCCGGATCAAGCGTATGCAGCCGCCGCATTGCATCAGCCATGATGGATACTTTCTCGGCAGGAGC
AAGGTGAGATGACAGGAGATCCTGCCCCGGCACTTCGCCCAATAGCAGCCAGTCCCTTCCCGCTTCAGTG
ACAACGTCGAGCACAGCTGCGCAAGGAACGCCCGTCGTGGCCAGCCACGATAGCCGCGCTGCCTCGTCTT
GCAGTTCATTCAGGGCACCGGACAGGTCGGTCTTGACAAAAAGAACCGGGCGCCCCTGCGCTGACAGCCG
GAACACGGCGGCATCAGAGCAGCCGATTGTCTGTTGTGCCCAGTCATAGCCGAATAGCCTCTCCACCCAA
GCGGCCGGAGAACCTGCGTGCAATCCATCTTGTTCAATCATGCGAAACGATCCTCATCCTGTCTCTTGAT
CAGAGCTTGATCCCCTGCGCCATCAGATCCTTGGCGGCAAGAAAGCCATCCAGTTTACTTTGCAGGGCTT
CCCAACCTTACCAGAGGGCGCCCCAGCTGGCAATTCCGGTTCGCTTGCTGTCCATAAAACCGCCCAGTCT
AGCTATCGCCATGTAAGCCCACTGCAAGCTACCTGCTTTCTCTTTGCGCTTGCGTTTTCCCTTGTCCAGA
TAGCCCAGTAGCTGACATTCATCCGGGGTCAGCACCGTTTCTGCGGACTGGCTTTCTACGTGAAAAGGAT
CTAGGTGAAGATCCTTTTTGATAATCTCATGCCTGACATTTATATTCCCCAGAACATCAGGTTAATGGCG
TTTTTGATGTCATTTTCGCGGTGGCTGAGATCAGCCACTTCTTCCCCGATAACGGAGACCGGCACACTGG
CCATATCGGTGGTCATCATGCGCCAGCTTTCATCCCCGATATGCACCACCGGGTAAAGTTCACGGGAGAC
TTTATCTGACAGCAGACGTGCACTGGCCAGGGGGATCACCATCCGTCGCCCCGGCGTGTCAATAATATCA
CTCTGTACATCCACAAACAGACGATAACGGCTCTCTCTTTTATAGGTGTAAACCTTAAACTGCCGTACGT
ATAGGCTGCGCAACTGTTGGGAAGGGCGATCGGTGCGGGCCTCTTCGCTATTACGCCAGCTGGCGAAAGG
GGGATGTGCTGCAAGGCGATTAAGTTGGGTAACGCCAGGGTTTTCCCAGTCACGACGTTGTAAAACGACG
GCCAGTGAATTGTAATACGACTCACTATAGGGCGAATTGAATTTAGCCCTGGTACATGTATGGTGGCAAG
TGTTCACCACATCCACCTCCTTGTAAGTATCCAAATCAACAAAAGTAGTAAACTTTGACATTTTTAGGAA
CATCTACAACTCATGAGTTTCTTCTTTCTCCCCATCAGGTGTGCTTCCTCCTGGGATAGACATGGCTCCT
TTACAGGGGCTATCTGGCCCACTCCTGGGTCAACCCTTGTACCCTTTGGTCTCTGCTGCTAGTCACCCTC
TCCTAAACCCTCGTCCTGGGACCCCTCTGCATTTGGCGGTGATGCAGCAGCAGCTACAGCGCTCAGGTAA
GGTTTAGAAATAGGCCAGGTTAGCTGATCACACTGGAAAGTTCTGAGATTTCCAGGAGCAATAGTTATCA
CTGCCCCTTTGTTTCTTAGGTGTCACTAGAAAAACAGGTGAAGTGAACTGACCTGTGCAGTCTCAGGGAT
TATTACTACTGCAAGGACAGTCGGAGCCAGCCATGCTCTAGCTCTGTTTTTCACTTCTTATAAGCCTGAG
AATTTTTGCTGAGATGTGAACATGTCAGCCTTGGTGGGCTTTCTTACGTTGCATTTTCTTACGTTGCATT
TTGCACTTTAGGAAGCCTTTGGTTAAATCCTCTGGTAGACTTCCCATCCCCCAAAGTAACAAACCATTCA
AGCAAAGTAGGTCAGAAAATATTGTCAATACTGAGAACAGGACTTGGGAGTGAGTATCCAAGGGTGGTCT
TAGTAGACTTGTGGGGTTCTGTGGGTGAGGTGTAGAGTAGAGCTACTTTGCTGCACTGACACTCTTCTCT
CCATAGTTCTGCATCCTCCAGGCTCTAGTTCCCAGGCAGCAGCTATCAGCGTTCAGACTCCTCAGAATGT
ACCCAGCCGGTCGGGCATGCCCCACATGCACTCCCAGCTGGAGCATCGTACCAGCCAAAGGAGCAGCTCC
CCTGTGGGCCTTGCCAAATGGTTTGGCTCAGATGTGCTACAGCAGCCTCTGCCCTCCATGCCCACCAAAG
TCATCAGTGTAGATGAACTGGAATATAGACAGTGAAGAGGGCAGGCTGGCTCACCCATACCTGGACCTGT
GGTGACACCCTGGTCATGACTCTCATTCCCTCTTTGTAATGGGCTTTTACATTGGAGCACACTATGTGAA
GATGTTTAGGGGATCCACATACCTACCATGATCTACATTATGACAGAAGGCTGTTAAATCGAATGAACCT
ACATGGTTCAAATACAAGGGATACAAGATTGTCAGTCCTGGAAGTCTTTCTTTTATAAAATATGTGAATG
AAGTGTTGGTGTCTTCTAGAGGTGACACCTAAGGGTTCTGAAAAAATAAAATGTATAGACCCTTATGTAC
AGACCTGTGTATAAACTTTTGTACATACAAATAGGGTAGCTTTTTTTGAACTTATACATACAGCTGTACA
TAAAGTAACTATCAGTTAGGCTTGTGTCAACTGTTTGGATTTTTTTCACTTGAATATTTGGGACTTTTTC
TTTTGGTTTATTAAAAGTTACATATGCCACGTGTGTGAACGATATGGCTGGTACTGTGTTTATTTCTTCC
ATGAACTAAGACAGTCTAAATGAGTTCCTTTCACGTTTTAATTTTACCTTAGGACTTCTGGAATTTCTTC
TGCACATAAAGTTCTGATAGCATTAGTTTAAGCTGGACTAACCCTGAAAGTAGCTTGTGGCAAGTATCAA
GGAATCAATATTATACTCTACAAAATCAAAGTTTACAGAGAAGTCATATAGTAATTTTTCTGAAATTTAC
TGGCACAATGTTAATCCAGCCTGACTCCAACTAATTAATGGTCACATTAATTTAAGTCTTTCCCTTGCCT
CTGCTGCATTAGTTTCTCTCAAAATTGTTAACTTACAACTTGAAGTCTGGTATTATAAATTGAATGTAAA
GCATTCTGAAAGATACTATACTGATTGCAGGTTTTTCAGTCAGGTTCAAGCTAATTTGACCAGTCATTGG
ATTAATTATGGATCTGGGGCCATAAATGCTATTTTAATTCCACTATAGAGATTAAAATAAGCCATTCTCC
ATTTCATAATATTCTATTGGACTTTGACTGCAGGGGCCTCCAAGTCTTGACAGTAGATTATAATCCTTCA
GCTGCCCACTCTACTGGAGGAGGACAAACTGGTCACTTTTCAGCAAAACCTGGCTGTGGATCAGGGCAGT
CTGGTACTTCCAAGCTCATTAGATGCCATCATGCTCTCACTGCCTCCTCAGCTTCAAGAGGAATCTGGAA
AAAGCAGTCCCACTGGTCAGGAAAGGAACACTAGTGCACTTATCCTGGGTGTCTGCTGAGCCAACAGTGG
TAGTAAGGTAAGGGCAGGATGTGTCAAACTGCCAATAGAGAACTACTTACTCTTCAGGCTGAAGCTGATG
GAACAACCGGTGCCAGGAACATCCAAACTGAGCAGCCGGGGTCCCCCCCACCCCCCACCCCGCCCCTCCC
GGCAACTTTGAGCCTGTGCTGGGACAGAGCCTCTAGTTCCTAAATTAGTCCATGAGGTCAGAGGCAGCAC
TGCCATTGTAACGCGATTGGAGAGGATCACGTCACCGGACACGCCCCCAGGCATCTCCCTGGGTCTCCTA
AACTTGGCGGGGAGAAGTTTTAGCCCTTAAGTTTTAGCCTTTAACCCCCATATTCAGAACTGTGCGAGTT
GGCGAAACCCCACAAATCACAACAAACTGTACACAACACCGAGCTAGAGGTGATCTTTCTTGTCCATTCC
ACACAGGCCTTAGTAATGCGTCGCCATAGCAACAGTGTCACTAGTAGCACCAGCACTTCCCCACACCCTC
CCCCTCAGGAATCCGTACTCTCCAGTGAACCCCAGAAACCTCTGGAGAGTTCTGGACAAGGGCGGAACCC
ACAACTCCGATTACTCAAGGGAGGCGGGGAAGCTCCACCAGACGCGAAACTGCTGGAAGATTCCTGGCCC
CAAGGCCTCCTCCGGCTCGCTGATTGGCCCAGCGGAGAGTGGGCGGGGCCGGTGAAGACTCCTTAAAGGC
GCAGGGCGGCGAGCAGGTCACCAGACGCTGACAGCTACTCAGAACCAAATCTGGTTCCATCCAGAGACAA
GCGAAGACAAGAGAAGCAGAGCGAGCGGCGCGTTCCCGATCCTCGGCCAGGACCAGCCTTCCCCAGAGCA
TCCCTGCCGCGGAGCGCAACCTTCCCAGGAGCATCCCTGCCGCGGAGCGCAACTTTCCCCGGAGCATCCA
CGCCGCGGAGCGCAGCCTTCCAGAAGCAGAGCGCGGCGGCCACCATGGTGAGCAAGGGCGAGGAGCTGTT
CACCGGGGTGGTGCCCATCCTGGTCGAGCTGGACGGCGACGTAAACGGCCACAAGTTCAGCGTGTCCGGC
GAGGGCGAGGGCGATGCCACCTACGGCAAGCTGACCCTGAAGTTCATCTGCACCACCGGCAAGCTGCCCG
TGCCCTGGCCCACCCTCGTGACCACCCTGACCTACGGCGTGCAGTGCTTCAGCCGCTACCCCGACCACAT
GAAGCAGCACGACTTCTTCAAGTCCGCCATGCCCGAAGGCTACGTCCAGGAGCGCACCATCTTCTTCAAG
GACGACGGCAACTACAAGACCCGCGCCGAGGTGAAGTTCGAGGGCGACACCCTGGTGAACCGCATCGAGC
TGAAGGGCATCGACTTCAAGGAGGACGGCAACATCCTGGGGCACAAGCTGGAGTACAACTACAACAGCCA
CAACGTCTATATCATGGCCGACAAGCAGAAGAACGGCATCAAGGTGAACTTCAAGATCCGCCACAACATC
GAGGACGGCAGCGTGCAGCTCGCCGACCACTACCAGCAGAACACCCCCATCGGCGACGGCCCCGTGCTGC
TGCCCGACAACCACTACCTGAGCACCCAGTCCGCCCTGAGCAAAGACCCCAACGAGAAGCGCGATCACAT
GGTCCTGCTGGAGTTCGTGACCGCCGCCGGGATCACTCTCGGCATGGACGAGCTGTACAAGTAGTAATAA
CTAGGGCAGGGGGGATCTAAGCTCTAGATAAGTAATGATCATAATCAGCACTCACCATATCACATCTGTA
GAGGTTTTACTTGCTTTAAAAAACCTCCCACACCTCCCCCTGAACCTGAAACATAAAATGAATGCAATTG
TTGTTGTTAACTTGTTTATTGCAGCTTATAATGGTTACAAATAAAGCAATAGCATCACAAATTTCACAAA
TAAAGCATTTTTTTCACTGCATTCTAGTTGTGGTTTGTCCAAACTCATCAATGTATCTTATCATGTCTGG
ATCCACTAGTTCTAGAGCGGCAAGCAGAAAGGGAACAAGGGGATATTAAATGTGTATAGACACGCTAGAG
AGATGGCTCAGCAGTTAAGAGAACTAGCTGGTCTTTCAGAGGTCCTGAGATCAATTTTAGACACCCACAT
GGTGGCTCATGACCATCTATCTATAAATGGATCTGATTTTCATGTCTGGCAGTGTACAGAAGCTAACTGA
AGAAAGGTGGAAGACCCACAAGAGTTCAAGATAAGCCCTATATAGTGAAGTTCAAGGCAAGCTTTTTCTA
CCTGAAACTTAGTCTCAAAAAAAAATGAATACGTAAACAGTCTTCCAGGGGATAAGAACCTTACAGAAAA
AGCAGAAATGCCTGGGGCACTGGATTACCGATGTAATCAAATTCAGTCCTTGAATTGAACACAGGATTGC
CTAGAGCAAGGCCAGCCAGAGATTCATCTCAGAGGGAGAAAGGTGTCTTTGGAGCAATTTTGTGGTAATC
TAGTATGTATCACATAAGTTTAGACGCATTTGGGACTGGAAAGATGTGAACAAAGCACCCTATGGCTCAC
ATCTGTCATTAACTCTAGTTCCAGTGCACCTGACACCGTCTTCTGGCCTCTGCAGTGACCAAGCACATGG
GTAGTATGTAGACATATACATAAGCAAAACACACATCATTAAAAAGTGACATTTCCCAAAGGAAGCTGAA
GAACCAGTTCTTGAGAAGATAGTAGAAATCAGAAGGGGAAATAGTAGACATACAGAGGGACTGACCAGGT
TGTGTCACCTTTATAGGCTAGGCTAATTGATGATCGACACTAGCGCTCTTTGTGAAGGACACACAAATGA
GACATAGTTTATAGGACTAAACACACTTCTAAGCAATTTAATGAGACTTAAGACCCTGTCTCTAGCAAAT
ACTCTGGATGATATTCAGCTCAAGGCTCTTGTCAGACATGTTTCCATTTTCAAGGTGAGCTAACTGGCCA
AAACTGCCAACAACCTGTAGTGAATAGAGAAGATGAGAAAATCTGGATTCTCAAATGACCTAATGAAAGC
CACTGGAGCGCCATATGGTTTCTGTGAAAATGCCTTTTCAATCATTAACCTCTTAAATGAGTGTTAGCAT
CCTAACTAATGAGTGGTGCAGAATAGTGGGTCTGCTTAGCTTAACTAAGGCCAAGAAAACAAAACAGGAA
ATTCATTCCATGTCATGAGACTCATACTACGAGGTTCCCTTAGACCTCAGGAGAAAAAGTCTTTGGCTGT
AAGAACACACCTCAGTGGATGTGGTAGACTATGCCTTTACTCTTTTTTTTTTTTTTTTTTTTTTTGGGTT
TTTTCGAGACAGGGTTTCTCTGTGTAGCCTTGGCTGTCCTGGAACTCACTTTGTTGACCAGGCTGGCCTC
GAACTCAGAGATCCGCCTGCCTCTGCCTCTCAAGTGCTAGAATTAAAAGTGTGCGCCACCACTCCCAGCT
ATATAGACTATGCCTTTAATCAGGACACTTGGGAGGCAGGGGGATCTCAAATTCAATTCCAGACAGATGA
CTGACAAACACACACATACACCATTCGTCTTTTCTTTTTTTCTTTTTTCTTTTGAAAACAGGTTTCTCTA
TGTAGCCCTGGCTTTCCTAGAATTCAATCTATAGACCCAGCTGGCCTCAAACACAGAACCTCTTGCCTCT
GCCTCCTCAACACTATGACTAAAGGTGTGAACCACCACCACCACCACCCACCTGGCCAAAGAATGAATTG
AGTGAATAAGTACGAGTGCAACTCTCCAGCAGCCTGAGGCAAGAAAGCTTAACAGTTGAACCTGAGACCC
TACTTCGTTTGTGTTGTACATATCTTCTCATAATGAACTAGGCAGCCTAGTCTCTCTACCAAATACACCA
TGCACTTACACCTCCTCAAACCAACTGCAACAGCTACACACATTTCCATGGCTTGCCTGTAATAATAAAT
TCACAAACTTCCTCTAAGTAACTTTTAGTGGAAATCTACCAGGTTATGCCTATTTGTGATTGGGTGCACA
GATGACTAGATGAGATGTAATTTGGGAAGTGACATGCAATAGGAAAAATGAATATATAACCTATAAATAG
AAAACACCAAGGCAAGCGTGGTGACTCACACCTTTAATTAGCACTTGGGAGGCAGAAGTCGCATCATCTC
TTAGGTCAAGGCCAATCTAGTTCCAGACCAGCAAGGACAACAGAAACCTTGCCTTGATATAAACATTTTA
AAACTTTAAAAATAGAGAAGCCCAAACTCTGCTCATTGGTAATCTACCCTTCCTTTCTTTAGACACCTTG
AGAAGCTAGGCTACATAGCTTTGGGTCCTTACGTACCCCCACTCACTCAGCCTGCAGTCAATGAATTCGT
TTAAACCTGCAGGACTAGTCCCTTTAGTGAGGGTTAATTCTGAGCTTGGCGTAATCATGGTCATAGCTGT
TTCCTGTGTGAAATTGTTATCCGCTCACAATTCCACACAACATACGAGCCGGAAGCATAAAGTGTAAAGC
CTGGGGTGCCTAATGAGTGAGCTAACTCACATTAATTGCGTTGCGCTCACTGCCCGCTTTCCAGTCGGGA
AACCTGTCGTGCCAGCTGCATTAATGAATCGGCCAACGCGCGGGGAGAGGCGGTTTGCGTATTGGGCGCT
CTTCCGCTTCCTCGCTCACTGACTCGCTGCGCTCGGTCGTTCGGCTGCGGCGAGCGGTATCAGCTCACTC
AAAGGCGGTAATACGGTTATCCACAGAATCAGGGGATAACGCAGGAAAGAACATGTGAGCAAAAGGCCAG
CAAAAGGCCAGGAACCGTAAAAAGGCCGCGTTGCTGGCGTTTTTCCATAGGCTCCGCCCCCCTGACGAGC
ATCACAAAAATCGACGCTCAAGTCAGAGGTGGCGAAACCCGACAGGACTATAAAGATACCAGGCGTTTCC
CCCTGGAAGCTCCCTCGTGCGCTCTCCTGTTCCGACCCTGCCGCTTACCGGATACCTGTCCGCCTTTCTC
CCTTCGGGAAGCGTGGCGCTTTCTCATAGCTCACGCTGTAGGTATCTCAGTTCGGTGTAGGTCGTTCGCT
CCAAGCTGGGCTGTGTGCACGAACCCCCCGTTCAGCCCGACCGCTGCGCCTTATCCGGTAACTATCGTCT
TGAGTCCAACCCGGTAAGACACGACTTATCGCCACTGGCAGCAGCCACTGGTAACAGGATTAGCAGAGCG
AGGTATGTAGGCGGTGCTACAGAGTTCTTGAAGTGGTGGCCTAACTACGGCTACACTAGAAGAACAGTAT
TTGGTATCTGCGCTCTGCTGAAGCCAGTTACCTTCGGAAAAAGAGTTGGTAGCTCTTGATCCGGCAAACA
AACCACCGCTGGTAGCGGTGGTTTTTTTGTTTGCAAGCAGCAGATTACGCGCAGAAAAAAAGGATCTCAA
GAAGATCCTTTGATCTTTTCTACGGGG
